>Addgene plasmid #124356 | pBHSTC104 | addgene full sequence | sequence record 242355 | Addgene NGS Result
ATCGTTTAAACGAATTCACTAGTGGATCCGAGCTCGGTACCAAGCTTGATGCATAGCTTGAGTATTCTAA
CGCGCTGCATTAATGAATCGGCCAACGCGCGGGGAGAGGCGGTTTGCGTATTGAGCACGAAAGGGCCTCG
TGATACGCCTATTTTTATAGGTTAATGTCATGATAATAATGGTTTCTTAGACGTCAGGTGGCACTTTTCG
GGGAAATGTGCGCGGAACCCCTATTTGTTTATTTTTCTAAATACATTCAAATATGTATCCGCTCATGAGA
CAATAACCCTGATAAATGCTTCAATAATATTGAAAAAGGAAGAGTATGAGTATTCAACATTTCCGTGTCG
CCCTTATTCCCTTTTTTGCGGCATTTTGCCTTCCTGTTTTTGCTCACCCAGAAACGCTGGTGAAAGTAAA
AGATGCTGAAGATCAGTTGGGTGCACGAGTGGGTTACATCGAACTGGATCTCAACAGCGGTAAGATCCTT
GAGAGTTTTCGCCCCGAAGAACGTTTTCCAATGATGAGCACTTTTAAAGTTCTGCTATGTGGCGCGGTAT
TATCCCGTATTGACGCCGGGCAAGAGCAACTCGGTCGCCGCATACACTATTCTCAGAATGACTTGGTTGA
GTACTCACCAGTCACAGAAAAGCATCTTACGGATGGCATGACAGTAAGAGAATTATGCAGTGCTGCCATA
ACCATGAGTGATAACACTGCGGCCAACTTACTTCTGACAACGATCGGAGGACCGAAGGAGCTAACCGCTT
TTTTGCACAACATGGGGGATCATGTAACTCGCCTTGATCGTTGGGAACCGGAGCTGAATGAAGCCATACC
AAACGACGAGCGTGACACCACGATGCCTGTAGCAATGGCAACAACGTTGCGCAAACTATTAACTGGCGAA
CTACTTACTCTAGCTTCCCGGCAACAATTAATAGACTGGATGGAGGCGGATAAAGTTGCAGGACCACTTC
TGCGCTCGGCCCTTCCGGCTGGCTGGTTTATTGCTGATAAATCTGGAGCCGGTGAGCGTGGGTCTCGCGG
TATCATTGCAGCACTGGGGCCAGATGGTAAGCCCTCCCGTATCGTAGTTATCTACACGACGGGGAGTCAG
GCAACTATGGATGAACGAAATAGACAGATCGCTGAGATAGGTGCCTCACTGATTAAGCATTGGTAACTGT
CAGACCAAGTTTACTCATATATACTTTAGATTGATTTAAAACTTCATTTTTAATTTAAAAGGATCTAGGT
GAAGATCCTTTTTGATAATCTCATGACCAAAATCCCTTAACGTGAGTTTTCGTTCCACTGAGCGTCAGAC
CCCGTAGAAAAGATCAAAGGATCTTCTTGAGATCCTTTTTTTCTGCGCGTAATCTGCTGCTTGCAAACAA
AAAAACCACCGCTACCAGCGGTGGTTTGTTTGCCGGATCAAGAGCTACCAACTCTTTTTCCGAAGGTAAC
TGGCTTCAGCAGAGCGCAGATACCAAATACTGTTCTTCTAGTGTAGCCGTAGTTAGGCCACCACTTCAAG
AACTCTGTAGCACCGCCTACATACCTCGCTCTGCTAATCCTGTTACCAGTGGCTGCTGCCAGTGGCGATA
AGTCGTGTCTTACCGGGTTGGACTCAAGACGATAGTTACCGGATAAGGCGCAGCGGTCGGGCTGAACGGG
GGGTTCGTGCACACAGCCCAGCTTGGAGCGAACGACCTACACCGAACTGAGATACCTACAGCGTGAGCTA
TGAGAAAGCGCCACGCTTCCCGAAGGGAGAAAGGCGGACAGGTATCCGGTAAGCGGCAGGGTCGGAACAG
GAGAGCGCACGAGGGAGCTTCCAGGGGGAAACGCCTGGTATCTTTATAGTCCTGTCGGGTTTCGCCACCT
CTGACTTGAGCGTCGATTTTTGTGATGCTCGTCAGGGGGGCGGAGCCTATGGAAAAACGCCAGCAACGCG
GCCTTTTTACGGTTCCTGGCCTTTTGCTGGCCTTTTGCTCACATGTTCTTTCCTGCGTTATCCCCTGATT
CTGTGGATAACCGTATTACCGCCTTTGAGTGAGCTGATACCGCTCGCCGCAGCCGAACGACCGAGCGCAG
CGAGTCAGTGAGCGAGGAAGCGGAAACTAGGCGGCATCAGAGCAGATTGTACTGAGAGTGCACCATATGC
GGTGTGAAATACCGCACAGATGCGTAAGGAGAAAATACCGCATCAGGCCGCTTAATTAACCCGGGCCCTC
TAGAATTCTGCAGCATGCTTGCCGCAGCCGCCGTAGGCGGTCACGACTTTGCGAAGCAAAGTCTAGTGAG
TATACTCAAGCATTGAGTGGCCCGCCGGAGGCACCGCCTTGCGCTGCCCCCGTCGAGCCGGTTGGTCACC
AAAAGGGAGGGGCAGGCATGAAGCAGCGTATTACAGTGACAGTTGACAGCGACAGCTATCAGTTGCTCAA
GGCATACGATGTCAATATCTCCGGTCTGGTAAGCACAACCATGCAGAATGAAGCCCGTCGTCTGCGTGCC
GAACGCTGGAAAGCGGAAAATCAGGAAGGGATGGCTGAGGTCGCCCGGTTTATTGAAATGAACGGATGCC
TGGATCTGAAAACGCAGGTGCAGACCCCACAGGGCATGAAAGAGATATCCAACATTCAGGTGGGCGATCT
TGTTCTGAGCAACACCGGCTATAACGAGGTGCTGAACGTGTTTCCGAAAAGCAAAAAGAAAAGCTATAAA
ATTACCCTGGAAGATGGCAAAGAAATTATTTGTAGCGAAGAACATCTGTTCCCGACCCAGACCGGCGAAA
TGAACATCAGCGGCGGTCTGAAAGAGGGCATGTGCCTGTATGTGAAAGAATAAGCTTTTAAGAAGGAGAT
ATACATATGATGCTGAAAAAGATTCTGAAAATTGAAGAGCTGGATGAACGCGAACTGATCGATATTGAAG
TGAGCGGTAACCATCTGTTTTATGCGAACGACATTCTGACCCACAATAGCTTCGCCGACTGA
Features (pLannotate 1.2.2; 6 found; start..end, strand, type, name):
     74..123     -  CDS            lacI (fragment): lac repressor; lacI; The lac repressor binds to the lac operator to inhibit transcription in E. coli. This inhibition can be relieved by adding lactose or isopropyl-β-D-thiogalactopyranoside (IPTG).
    221..325     +  promoter       AmpR promoter: bla
    326..1186    +  CDS            AmpR: β-lactamase; bla; confers resistance to ampicillin, carbenicillin, and related antibiotics
   1357..1945    +  rep_origin     ori: high-copy-number ColE1/pMB1/pBR322/pUC origin of replication
   2125..2217    +  misc_feature   bom (fragment): basis of mobility region from pBR322
   2398..2586    +  CDS            ccdA (fragment): CCDA_ECO57 - Also known as H, letA. Experimental evidence at protein level: Swiss-Prot protein existence level 1. Antitoxin component of a type II toxin-antitoxin (TA) system which inhibits the post-segregational killing (PSK) of plasmid-free cells, also referred to as a plasmid addiction system. Binds to and blocks the activity of CcdB; will also remove bound CcdB protein from the CcdB-GyrA complex by forming a CcdA-CcdB complex, a process termed rejuvenation. Functions as a transcriptional corepressor for the ccdAB operon, repression also requires CcdB (By similarity). From Escherichia coli
