[The description below was written by a language model from this plasmid's Addgene catalogue record and pLannotate feature annotations shown in this document.]
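Description:
pBHSTC104 is a small (about 3.0 kb) bacterial expression plasmid built on the pSTC3.1 backbone, designed for a toxin/antitoxin-based screen of protein splicing in E. coli. It is maintained through a ColE1/pMB1-type origin of replication and selected with ampicillin via a β-lactamase gene driven by its native bla promoter. The annotation also picks up a fragment of the pBR322 basis-of-mobility region and a very short lacI remnant, both apparently backbone leftovers. The catalogue entry lists the plasmid as low copy, whereas the automated annotation labels the origin generically as a high-copy ColE1/pUC family element; the record does not resolve this difference.

The payload is a roughly 416 bp bicistronic insert encoding the N- and C-terminal fragments of the naturally split gp41-1 intein, a sequence of metagenomic origin, placed within the coding sequence of the CcdA antitoxin and expressed from what the record calls the STC promoter. The feature table detects only a partial ccdA reading frame immediately upstream of the insert position, consistent with the antitoxin being interrupted, and the catalogue notes a C-terminal CcdA portion fused after the insert. The intein halves themselves and the promoter are not annotated in the table. The logic of the design is that CcdA is produced as two separate pieces, each fused to an intein half. Association of the halves and trans-splicing would ligate the pieces into intact CcdA, which neutralises the gyrase poison CcdB. Cell survival in a CcdB-expressing host therefore reports productive splicing, while off-pathway reactions such as cleavage fail to restore the antitoxin.
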