Addgene plasmid #124356: pBHSTC104
Purpose: Plasmid expressing N- and C-terminal split fragments of gp41-1 intein inserted into CcdA antitoxin
Depositing lab: Hideo Iwai. Depositing organization: University of Helsinki, Institute of Biotechnology. Publication: Off-pathway-sensitive protein splicing screening based on a toxin/antitoxin system. Beyer HM, Iwai H. Chembiochem. 2019 Apr 8. doi: 10.1002/cbic.201900139. PubMed 30963690.
Backbone
  Vector backbone: pSTC3.1
  Backbone manufacturer: Delphi Genetics
  Backbone size w/o insert (bp): 2586
  Total vector size (bp): 3002
  Vector type: Bacterial Expression
Growth in bacteria
  Bacterial resistance: Ampicillin, 100 μg/mL
  Growth temperature: 37°C
  Growth strain: DH5alpha
  Copy number: Low Copy
Gene/Insert
  Gene/Insert name: gp41-1 N-intein and C-intein (bicistronic)
  Species: metagenomic
  Insert size (bp): 416
  GenBank ID: AACY020177900
  Promoter: STC
  Tag / fusion protein: CcdA-C (SFAD) (C terminal on insert)
  Cloning method: Unknown
  Sequencing primers: 5′ TGAGGTCGCCCGGTTTATTG; 3′ TGCAGCGCGTTAGAATAC
Terms and licenses: Academic/Nonprofit Terms; Industry Terms: Not Available to Industry
How to cite: pBHSTC104 was a gift from Hideo Iwai (Addgene plasmid # 124356 ; http://n2t.net/addgene:124356 ; RRID:Addgene_124356)
